Addgene plasmid #212344: pTwist-SARS-CoV-2 Spike-deltaC18 D80A (GCT)
Purpose: Encodes SARS-CoV-2 spike D80A for pseudovirus production
Depositing lab: Alejandro Balazs. Depositing organization: Massachusetts General Hospital. Publication: Ongoing evolution of SARS-CoV-2 drives escape from mRNA vaccine-induced humoral immunity. Roederer AL, Cao Y, Denis KS, Sheehan ML, Li CJ, Lam EC, Gregory DJ, Poznansky MC, Iafrate AJ, Canaday DH, Gravenstein S, Garcia-Beltran WF, Balazs AB. medRxiv [Preprint]. 2024 Mar 7:2024.03.05.24303815. doi: 10.1101/2024.03.05.24303815. PubMed 38496628.
Backbone
  Vector backbone: pTwist-CMV-BetaGlobin-WPRE-Neo
  Backbone manufacturer: Twist
  Vector type: Mammalian Expression
Growth in bacteria
  Bacterial resistance: Ampicillin, 100 μg/mL
  Growth temperature: 37°C
  Growth strain: DH5alpha
  Copy number: High Copy
Gene/Insert
  Gene/Insert name: SARS-CoV-2 Spike D80A
  Species: Severe acute respiratory syndrome coronavirus 2
  Mutation: D80A
  Entrez Gene: S (a.k.a. GU280_gp02, spike glycoprotein)
  Promoter: CAG
  Cloning method: Ligation Independent Cloning
Terms and licenses: Academic/Nonprofit Terms; Industry Terms: Not Available to Industry
Depositor comments: Please visit https://www.medrxiv.org/content/10.1101/2024.03.05.24303815v1 for medRxiv preprint.
How to cite: pTwist-SARS-CoV-2 Spike-deltaC18 D80A (GCT) was a gift from Alejandro Balazs (Addgene plasmid # 212344 ; http://n2t.net/addgene:212344 ; RRID:Addgene_212344)
