[The description below was written by a language model from this plasmid's Addgene catalogue record and pLannotate feature annotations shown in this document.]
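Description:
pTwist-SARS-CoV-2 Spike-deltaC18 D80A (GCT) is a mammalian expression plasmid built on the Twist pTwist-CMV-BetaGlobin-WPRE-Neo backbone. It encodes the SARS-CoV-2 spike glycoprotein carrying the single substitution D80A. The "(GCT)" in the name presumably indicates the alanine codon used. The "deltaC18" part of the name points to deletion of the last 18 residues of the cytoplasmic tail, a common modification for improving spike incorporation into pseudotyped particles, and the annotated spike reading frame of 3,765 nt is consistent with a slightly shortened protein. The sequenced plasmid is 10,462 nt and is maintained in E. coli at high copy through a ColE1/pUC-type origin with ampicillin selection (AmpR).

The catalogue entry lists the promoter as CAG. The feature table instead shows a CMV enhancer with CMV promoter elements followed by a truncated human β-globin intron directly upstream of the spike gene, which matches the backbone name, so the two records disagree on this point. Downstream of the coding sequence, a WPRE enhances transcript stability and expression. An SV40 poly(A) signal follows but is annotated on the reverse strand, so the record does not clearly show which element terminates the spike transcript. Bacterial and T7 terminators and short β-globin insulator elements flank the expression unit, helping isolate it from neighbouring transcription. A separate cassette with the SV40 early promoter, the neo gene and a bGH poly(A) signal provides G418 selection in mammalian cells.

The stated purpose is production of spike-pseudotyped virus. The associated publication concerns SARS-CoV-2 escape from vaccine-induced humoral immunity, which suggests use in neutralization assays of individual spike mutations.
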