Features (pLannotate 1.2.2; 21 found; start..end, strand, type, name):
      1..3765    +  CDS            S: SPIKE_SARS2 - Experimental evidence at protein level: Swiss-Prot protein existence level 1. [Spike glycoprotein]: May down-regulate host tetherin (BST2) by lysosomal degradation, thereby counteracting its antiviral activity. From Severe acute respiratory syndrome coronavirus 2 (2019-nCoV) (SARS-CoV-2).
   3839..4427    +  misc_feature   WPRE: woodchuck hepatitis virus posttranscriptional regulatory element
   4480..4601    -  polyA_signal   SV40 poly(A) signal: SV40 polyadenylation signal
   4624..4693    -  CDS            large T antigen (fragment): large T antigen from SV40 (simian virus 40)
   4716..4762    +  terminator     T7 terminator: transcription terminator for bacteriophage T7 RNA polymerase
   4792..4928    +  terminator     rrnG terminator: transcription terminator from the E. coli ribosomal RNA rrnG operon (Albrechtsen et al., 1991)
   4973..5044    +  misc_feature   3' β-globin insulator: insulator downstream of the human β-globin locus (Farrell et al., 2002)
   5089..5285    +  promoter       SV40 promoter: SV40 early promoter
   5299..6090    +  CDS            neo: KKA2_KLEPN - Also known as kan, nptII. Experimental evidence at protein level: Swiss-Prot protein existence level 1. Resistance to kanamycin, neomycin, paromomycin, ribostamycin, butirosin and gentamicin B. From Klebsiella pneumoniae.
   6104..6328    +  polyA_signal   bGH poly(A) signal: bovine growth hormone polyadenylation signal
   6524..7112    -  rep_origin     ori: high-copy-number ColE1/pMB1/pBR322/pUC origin of replication
   7284..7348    -  CDS            bla(M) (fragment): β-lactamase lacking the signal sequence; bla(M); allows cytosolic expression of β-lactamase
   7858..8718    +  CDS            AmpR: β-lactamase; bla; confers resistance to ampicillin, carbenicillin, and related antibiotics
   8731..8867    +  terminator     rrnG terminator: transcription terminator from the E. coli ribosomal RNA rrnG operon (Albrechtsen et al., 1991)
   9019..9090    +  misc_feature   5' β-globin insulator: insulator upstream of the human β-globin locus (Farrell et al., 2002)
   9095..9141    -  terminator     T7 terminator: transcription terminator for bacteriophage T7 RNA polymerase
   9159..9207    -  polyA_signal   poly(A) signal: synthetic polyadenylation signal
   9288..9591    +  enhancer       CMV enhancer: human cytomegalovirus immediate early enhancer
   9664..9681    -  promoter       CMV promoter (fragment): human cytomegalovirus (CMV) immediate early promoter
   9744..9795    +  promoter       CMVd2 promoter: truncated human cytomegalovirus (CMV) immediate early promoter that yields moderately reduced expression relative to the full-length promoter
   9929..10404   +  intron         β-globin intron: internally truncated intron from human β-globin
>Addgene plasmid #212344 | pTwist-SARS-CoV-2 Spike-deltaC18 D80A (GCT) | addgene full sequence | sequence record 431594 | Addgene NGS Result
ATGTTTGTGTTCCTCGTTCTCCTGCCCCTCGTTTCTTCCCAATGCGTGAACCTCACAACTAGAACGCAGC
TCCCACCCGCTTACACGAACTCTTTTACTCGTGGAGTATACTATCCCGATAAAGTCTTTAGGTCCAGTGT
CCTTCATTCTACTCAAGACCTTTTCCTGCCATTCTTCTCAAATGTCACCTGGTTCCATGCTATCCACGTT
TCTGGCACCAACGGAACTAAACGATTTGCTAATCCCGTCTTGCCATTTAACGATGGCGTATACTTTGCCT
CAACGGAGAAGTCCAACATTATCCGGGGATGGATATTTGGCACCACCCTGGACTCCAAGACACAGTCTCT
CCTCATTGTGAACAACGCCACCAATGTCGTCATCAAAGTCTGTGAATTTCAATTTTGTAACGATCCCTTT
CTCGGGGTTTATTATCATAAGAATAACAAGTCTTGGATGGAGTCAGAGTTCCGCGTTTACAGTTCCGCTA
ACAACTGTACTTTTGAGTACGTTTCCCAACCATTTCTCATGGATCTTGAAGGGAAGCAAGGCAACTTCAA
GAATCTCCGCGAATTTGTGTTTAAGAATATAGACGGCTACTTCAAAATTTATAGCAAGCATACCCCGATA
AATCTGGTTCGGGATCTCCCTCAAGGCTTCTCCGCGTTGGAACCCCTCGTGGACTTGCCGATTGGCATCA
ACATCACCCGGTTCCAAACCCTTCTTGCCCTTCATCGAAGCTACCTCACGCCTGGCGACAGTAGTAGTGG
TTGGACAGCGGGCGCAGCAGCCTACTATGTGGGATATTTGCAACCACGCACCTTTCTTCTCAAATATAAC
GAAAACGGAACAATTACCGATGCCGTAGACTGTGCCCTCGATCCCCTGTCCGAAACTAAATGCACACTCA
AGTCCTTCACAGTTGAGAAAGGCATATACCAAACCAGTAACTTCCGCGTCCAACCCACCGAATCCATTGT
TCGATTCCCTAACATCACCAATTTGTGTCCTTTCGGTGAAGTATTTAATGCCACTCGATTTGCATCAGTT
TATGCCTGGAATCGCAAGCGAATATCAAATTGTGTTGCAGATTATAGTGTCCTGTATAATAGCGCATCAT
TCAGCACTTTTAAGTGTTATGGGGTCAGCCCTACGAAATTGAATGACTTGTGTTTTACCAACGTTTACGC
AGATTCTTTCGTCATACGCGGCGACGAAGTCCGACAGATTGCACCGGGGCAAACCGGAAAGATAGCAGAC
TATAATTATAAGTTGCCGGATGACTTCACCGGCTGCGTTATAGCATGGAACTCCAATAATCTCGATTCAA
AAGTCGGCGGCAACTATAATTATCTTTACCGCCTGTTTCGCAAGTCAAATCTGAAGCCCTTTGAACGTGA
CATCTCCACCGAAATTTATCAAGCTGGCAGCACCCCATGTAATGGAGTGGAAGGGTTTAACTGTTATTTT
CCCCTTCAATCATACGGATTTCAACCAACAAATGGGGTGGGCTATCAACCATATCGGGTGGTAGTCTTGA
GCTTTGAGCTGCTCCACGCACCGGCTACAGTTTGCGGACCGAAGAAAAGCACTAACCTGGTGAAGAATAA
ATGTGTGAACTTCAACTTTAATGGGCTCACCGGAACAGGGGTGCTGACAGAATCAAACAAGAAATTTCTC
CCTTTTCAACAATTTGGTAGAGACATTGCCGATACCACAGATGCCGTCCGCGATCCGCAAACACTGGAAA
TCCTCGATATAACACCCTGTAGCTTCGGCGGGGTCAGCGTGATAACTCCCGGAACGAACACATCCAACCA
AGTGGCTGTCCTGTATCAAGATGTCAACTGTACCGAAGTCCCTGTGGCGATACACGCCGACCAACTGACA
CCCACCTGGAGAGTCTACTCAACAGGTTCCAATGTCTTTCAAACTAGAGCGGGTTGTCTCATTGGCGCTG
AGCATGTCAATAATTCATACGAATGTGATATTCCTATTGGGGCAGGAATCTGTGCGTCTTATCAAACTCA
AACGAACTCACCACGGCGCGCTCGCTCAGTAGCCAGCCAGTCCATAATCGCCTATACCATGAGTCTCGGG
GCTGAGAACTCCGTGGCTTATTCAAACAATTCCATCGCAATCCCAACTAACTTTACCATTAGCGTTACCA
CGGAAATCTTGCCCGTCAGCATGACTAAGACGAGCGTAGACTGTACGATGTATATCTGTGGGGATTCCAC
CGAGTGTAGCAACCTCTTGCTTCAATACGGGTCTTTCTGTACTCAACTCAACCGAGCATTGACCGGAATT
GCGGTCGAACAAGACAAGAATACCCAAGAGGTGTTCGCACAAGTAAAGCAAATATACAAAACGCCGCCAA
TCAAAGATTTTGGCGGGTTTAATTTTAGCCAAATACTGCCAGACCCATCTAAGCCTTCAAAACGCAGCTT
TATCGAGGATCTGCTGTTCAACAAAGTTACGTTGGCTGACGCGGGTTTCATTAAGCAGTATGGGGATTGT
TTGGGAGACATTGCGGCCCGCGACCTTATCTGTGCTCAAAAATTCAATGGGTTGACAGTTCTGCCCCCTC
TGCTCACTGATGAGATGATTGCACAGTATACATCAGCATTGTTGGCAGGAACCATTACATCCGGCTGGAC
TTTTGGCGCGGGTGCGGCCCTTCAAATACCTTTCGCTATGCAAATGGCTTACAGATTCAATGGGATTGGT
GTCACGCAAAATGTATTGTATGAAAATCAGAAGCTGATCGCTAATCAATTTAACAGCGCGATTGGCAAGA
TCCAAGATTCACTGTCAAGCACAGCGTCCGCCCTCGGCAAACTCCAAGATGTTGTGAATCAAAACGCCCA
GGCCCTGAATACCCTCGTGAAGCAACTGAGTTCTAACTTCGGCGCAATCTCCAGCGTCCTCAACGACATA
TTGTCCAGACTTGATAAGGTGGAAGCCGAGGTGCAAATTGATCGGCTCATCACAGGCAGGCTCCAGTCAC
TCCAAACTTATGTGACACAACAGTTGATCCGGGCTGCTGAGATACGAGCAAGCGCCAACCTGGCCGCCAC
TAAAATGTCAGAGTGCGTGCTCGGGCAGTCCAAACGGGTTGACTTTTGTGGCAAGGGCTATCACTTGATG
TCCTTCCCCCAATCCGCCCCACATGGAGTGGTCTTTCTCCACGTCACTTATGTCCCTGCTCAAGAGAAGA
ACTTTACGACAGCTCCAGCAATCTGTCACGATGGCAAAGCGCACTTTCCCAGGGAAGGCGTTTTCGTCAG
TAATGGCACGCATTGGTTTGTGACCCAAAGGAATTTCTATGAACCCCAAATCATAACCACTGACAATACA
TTTGTCTCAGGCAACTGTGATGTGGTCATTGGGATCGTGAACAACACGGTATATGATCCCCTGCAACCCG
AGTTGGATAGCTTCAAAGAGGAATTGGATAAATACTTTAAGAATCATACTTCACCCGATGTTGATCTCGG
GGACATATCAGGAATAAATGCAAGTGTCGTCAACATTCAGAAAGAGATTGATCGCCTTAATGAGGTCGCC
AAGAACTTGAATGAATCTTTGATCGACTTGCAAGAACTGGGCAAATACGAACAATATATTAAATGGCCCT
GGTACATTTGGTTGGGCTTTATCGCCGGACTTATAGCTATCGTTATGGTCACAATTATGTTGTGCTGTAT
GACTAGCTGTTGTTCCTGCTTGAAAGGATGTTGCAGTTGCGGATCTTGTTGTAAATAAAGGATCCTCTAG
AAGTTGTCTCCTCCTGCACTGACTGACTGATACAATCGATTTCTGGATCCGCAGGCCTAATCAACCTCTG
GATTACAAAATTTGTGAAAGATTGACTGGTATTCTTAACTATGTTGCTCCTTTTACGCTATGTGGATACG
CTGCTTTAATGCCTTTGTATCATGCTATTGCTTCCCGTATGGCTTTCATTTTCTCCTCCTTGTATAAATC
CTGGTTGCTGTCTCTTTATGAGGAGTTGTGGCCCGTTGTCAGGCAACGTGGCGTGGTGTGCACTGTGTTT
GCTGACGCAACCCCCACTGGTTGGGGCATTGCCACCACCTGTCAGCTCCTTTCCGGGACTTTCGCTTTCC
CCCTCCCTATTGCCACGGCGGAACTCATCGCCGCCTGCCTTGCCCGCTGCTGGACAGGGGCTCGGCTGTT
GGGCACTGACAATTCCGTGGTGTTGTCGGGGAAGCTGACGTCCTTTCCATGGCTGCTCGCCTGTGTTGCC
ACCTGGATTCTGCGCGGGACGTCCTTCTGCTACGTCCCTTCGGCCCTCAATCCAGCGGACCTTCCTTCCC
GCGGCCTGCTGCCGGCTCTGCGGCCTCTTCCGCGTCTTCGCCTTCGCCCTCAGACGAGTCGGATCTCCCT
TTGGGCCGCCTCCCCGCCTGTCTAGCTTGACTGACTGAGATACAGCGTACCTTCAGCTCACAGACATGAT
AAGATACATTGATGAGTTTGGACAAACCACAACTAGAATGCAGTGAAAAAAATGCTTTATTTGTGAAATT
TGTGATGCTATTGCTTTATTTGTAACCATTATAAGCTGCAATAAACAAGTTAACAACAACAATTGCATTC
ATTTTATGTTTCAGGTTCAGGGGGAGGTGTGGGAGGTTTTTTAAAGCAAGTAAAACCTCTACAAATGTGG
TATTGGCCCATCTCTATCGGTATCGTAGCATAACCCCTTGGGGCCTCTAAACGGGTCTTGAGGGGTTTTT
TGTGCCCCTCGGGCCGGATTGCTATCTACCGGCATTGGCGCAGAAAAAAATGCCTGATGCGACGCTGCGC
GTCTTATACTCCCACATATGCCAGATTCAGCAACGGATACGGCTTCCCCAACTTGCCCACTTCCATACGT
GTCCTCCTTACCAGAAATTTATCCTTAAGGTCGTCAGCTATCCTGCAGGCGATCTCTCGATTTCGATCAA
GACATTCCTTTAATGGTCTTTTCTGGACACCACTAGGGGTCAGAAGTAGTTCATCAAACTTTCTTCCCTC
CCTAATCTCATTGGTTACCTTGGGCTATCGAAACTTAATTAAGCGATCTGCATCTCAATTAGTCAGCAAC
CATAGTCCCGCCCCTAACTCCGCCCATCCCGCCCCTAACTCCGCCCAGTTCCGCCCATTCTCCGCCCCAT
CGCTGACTAATTTTTTTTATTTATGCAGAGGCCGAGGCCGCCTCGGCCTCTGAGCTATTCCAGAAGTAGT
GAGGAGGCTTTTTTGGAGGCCTAGGCTTTTGCAAAGGAGGTAGCCAACATGATTGAACAAGATGGATTGC
ACGCAGGTTCTCCCGCCGCTTGGGTGGAGAGGCTATTCGGCTATGACTGGGCACAACAGACAATCGGCTG
CTCTGATGCCGCCGTGTTCCGGCTGTCAGCGCAGGGGCGCCCGGTTCTTTTTGTCAAGACCGACCTGTCC
GGTGCCCTGAATGAACTCCAGGACGAGGCAGCGCGGCTATCGTGGCTGGCCACGACGGGCGTTCCTTGCG
CAGCTGTGCTCGACGTTGTCACTGAAGCGGGAAGGGACTGGCTGCTATTGGGCGAAGTGCCGGGGCAGGA
TCTCCTGTCATCTCACCTTGCTCCTGCCGAGAAAGTATCCATCATGGCTGATGCAATGCGGCGGCTGCAT
ACGCTTGATCCGGCTACCTGCCCATTCGACCACCAAGCGAAACATCGCATCGAGCGAGCACGTACTCGGA
TGGAAGCCGGTCTTGTCGATCAGGATGATCTGGACGAAGAGCATCAGGGGCTCGCGCCAGCCGAACTGTT
CGCCAGGCTCAAGGCGCGGATGCCCGACGGCGAGGATCTCGTCGTGACCCACGGCGATGCCTGCTTGCCG
AATATCATGGTGGAAAATGGCCGCTTTTCTGGATTCATCGACTGTGGCCGGCTGGGTGTGGCGGACCGCT
ATCAGGACATAGCGTTGGCTACCCGTGATATTGCTGAAGAGCTTGGCGGCGAATGGGCTGACCGCTTCCT
CGTGCTTTACGGTATCGCCGCTCCCGATTCGCAGCGCATCGCCTTCTATCGCCTTCTTGACGAGTTCTTC
TAGTATGTAAGCCCTGTGCCTTCTAGTTGCCAGCCATCTGTTGTTTGCCCCTCCCCCGTGCCTTCCTTGA
CCCTGGAAGGTGCCACTCCCACTGTCCTTTCCTAATAAAATGAGGAAATTGCATCGCATTGTCTGAGTAG
GTGTCATTCTATTCTGGGGGGTGGGGTGGGGCAGGACAGCAAGGGGGAGGATTGGGAAGACAATAGCAGG
CATGCTGGGGATGCGGTGGGCTCTATGGTTAATTAACCAGTCAAGTCAGCTACTTGGCGAGATCGACTTG
TCTGGGTTTCGACTACGCTCAGAATTGCGTCAGTCAAGTTCGATCTGGTCCTTGCTATTGCACCCGTTCT
CCGATTACGAGTTTCATTTAAATCATGTGAGCAAAAGGCCAGCAAAAGGCCAGGAACCGTAAAAAGGCCG
CGTTGCTGGCGTTTTTCCATAGGCTCCGCCCCCCTGACGAGCATCACAAAAATCGACGCTCAAGTCAGAG
GTGGCGAAACCCGACAGGACTATAAAGATACCAGGCGTTTCCCCCTGGAAGCTCCCTCGTGCGCTCTCCT
GTTCCGACCCTGCCGCTTACCGGATACCTGTCCGCCTTTCTCCCTTCGGGAAGCGTGGCGCTTTCTCATA
GCTCACGCTGTAGGTATCTCAGTTCGGTGTAGGTCGTTCGCTCCAAGCTGGGCTGTGTGCACGAACCCCC
CGTTCAGCCCGACCGCTGCGCCTTATCCGGTAACTATCGTCTTGAGTCCAACCCGGTAAGACACGACTTA
TCGCCACTGGCAGCAGCCACTGGTAACAGGATTAGCAGAGCGAGGTATGTAGGCGGTGCTACAGAGTTCT
TGAAGTGGTGGCCTAACTACGGCTACACTAGAAGAACAGTATTTGGTATCTGCGCTCTGCTGAAGCCAGT
TACCTTCGGAAAAAGAGTTGGTAGCTCTTGATCCGGCAAACAAACCACCGCTGGTAGCGGTGGTTTTTTT
GTTTGCAAGCAGCAGATTACGCGCAGAAAAAAAGGATCTCAAGAAGATCCTTTGATCTTTTCTACGGGGT
CTGACGCTCAGTGGAACGAAAACTCACGTTAAGGGATTTTGGTCATGAGATTATCAAAAAGGATCTTCAC
CTAGATCCTTTTAAATTAAAAATGAAGTTTTAAATCAATCTAAAGTATATATGAGTAAACTTGGTCTGAC
AGTTACCAATGCTTAATCAGTGAGGCACCTATCTCAGCGATCTGTCTATTTCGTTCATCCATAGTTGCAT
TTAAATTTCCGAACTCTCCAAGGCCCTCGTCGGAAAATCTTCAAACCTTTCGTCCGATCCATCTTGCAGG
CTACCTCTCGAACGAACTATCGCAAGTCTCTTGGCCGGCCTTGCGCCTTGGCTATTGCTTGGCAGCGCCT
ATCGCCAGGTATTACTCCAATCCCGAATATCCGAGATCGGGATCACCCGAGAGAAGTTCAACCTACATCC
TCAATCCCGATCTATCCGAGATCCGAGGAATATCGAAATCGGGGCGCGCCTGGTGTACCGAGAACGATCC
TCTCAGTGCGAGTCTCGACGATCCATATCGTTGCTTGGCAGTCAGCCAGTCGGAATCCAGCTTGGGACCC
AGGAAGTCCAATCGTCAGATATTGTACTCAAGCCTGGTCACGGCAGCGTACCGATCTGTTTAAACCTAGA
TATTGATAGTCTGATCGGTCAACGTATAATCGAGTCCTAGCTTTTGCAAACATCTATCAAGAGACAGGAT
CAGCAGGAGGCTTTCGCATGAGTATTCAACATTTCCGTGTCGCCCTTATTCCCTTTTTTGCGGCATTTTG
CCTTCCTGTTTTTGCTCACCCAGAAACGCTGGTGAAAGTAAAAGATGCTGAAGATCAGTTGGGTGCGCGA
GTGGGTTACATCGAACTGGATCTCAACAGCGGTAAGATCCTTGAGAGTTTTCGCCCCGAAGAACGCTTTC
CAATGATGAGCACTTTTAAAGTTCTGCTATGTGGCGCGGTATTATCCCGTATTGACGCCGGGCAAGAGCA
ACTCGGTCGCCGCATACACTATTCTCAGAATGACTTGGTTGAGTATTCACCAGTCACAGAAAAGCATCTT
ACGGATGGCATGACAGTAAGAGAATTATGCAGTGCTGCCATAACCATGAGTGATAACACTGCGGCCAACT
TACTTCTGACAACGATTGGAGGACCGAAGGAGCTAACCGCTTTTTTGCACAACATGGGGGATCATGTAAC
TCGCCTTGATCGTTGGGAACCGGAGCTGAATGAAGCCATACCAAACGACGAGCGTGACACCACGATGCCT
GTAGCAATGGCAACAACCTTGCGTAAACTATTAACTGGCGAACTACTTACTCTAGCTTCCCGGCAACAGT
TGATAGACTGGATGGAGGCGGATAAAGTTGCAGGACCACTTCTGCGCTCGGCCCTTCCGGCTGGCTGGTT
TATTGCTGATAAATCTGGAGCCGGTGAGCGTGGGTCTCGCGGTATCATTGCAGCACTGGGGCCAGATGGT
AAGCCCTCCCGTATCGTAGTTATCTACACGACGGGGAGTCAGGCAACTATGGATGAACGAAATAGACAGA
TCGCTGAGATAGGTGCCTCACTGATTAAGCATTGGTAACCGATTCTAGGTGCATTGGCGCAGAAAAAAAT
GCCTGATGCGACGCTGCGCGTCTTATACTCCCACATATGCCAGATTCAGCAACGGATACGGCTTCCCCAA
CTTGCCCACTTCCATACGTGTCCTCCTTACCAGAAATTTATCCTTAAGATCCCGAATCGTTTAAACTCGA
CTCTGGCTCTATCGAATCTCCGTCGTTTCGAGCTTACGCGAACAGCCGTGGCGCTCATTTGCTCGTCGGG
CATCGAATCTCGTCAGCTATCGTCAGCTTACCTTTTTGGCAGCGATCGCGGCTCCCGACATCTTGGACCA
TTAGCTCCACAGGTATCTTCTTCCCTCTAGTGGTCATAACAGCAGCTTCAGCTACCTCTCAATTCAAAAA
ACCCCTCAAGACCCGTTTAGAGGCCCCAAGGGGTTATGCTATCAATCGTTGCGTTACACACACAAAAAAC
CAACACACATCCATCTTCGATGGATAGCGATTTTATTATCTAACTGCTGATCGAGTGTAGCCAGATCTAG
TAATCAATTACGGGGTCATTAGTTCATAGCCCATATATGGAGTTCCGCGTTACATAACTTACGGTAAATG
GCCCGCCTGGCTGACCGCCCAACGACCCCCGCCCATTGACGTCAATAATGACGTATGTTCCCATAGTAAC
GCCAATAGGGACTTTCCATTGACGTCAATGGGTGGAGTATTTACGGTAAACTGCCCACTTGGCAGTACAT
CAAGTGTATCATATGCCAAGTACGCCCCCTATTGACGTCAATGACGGTAAATGGCCCGCCTGGCATTATG
CCCAGTACATGACCTTATGGGACTTTCCTACTTGGCAGTACATCTACGTATTAGTCATCGCTATTACCAT
GCTGATGCGGTTTTGGCAGTACATCAATGGGCGTGGATAGCGGTTTGACTCACGGGGATTTCCAAGTCTC
CACCCCATTGACGTCAATGGGAGTTTGTTTTGGCACCAAAATCAACGGGACTTTCCAAAATGTCGTAACA
ACTCCGCCCCATTGACGCAAATGGGCGGTAGGCGTGTACGGTGGGAGGTCTATATAAGCAGAGCTGGTTT
AGTGAACCGTCAGATCGCCTGGAGACGCCATCCACGCTGTTTTGACCTCCATAGAAGACACCGGGACCGA
TCCAGCCTCCCCTCGAAGCTTACATGTGGTACCGAGCTCGGATCCTGAGAACTTCAGGGTGAGTCTATGG
GACCCTTGATGTTTTCTTTCCCCTTCTTTTCTATGGTTAAGTTCATGTCATAGGAAGGGGAGAAGTAACA
GGGTACACATATTGACCAAATCAGGGTAATTTTGCATTTGTAATTTTAAAAAATGCTTTCTTCTTTTAAT
ATACTTTTTTGTTTATCTTATTTCTAATACTTTCCCTAATCTCTTTCTTTCAGGGCAATAATGATACAAT
GTATCATGCCTCTTTGCACCATTCTAAAGAATAACAGTGATAATTTCTGGGTTAAGGCAATAGCAATATT
TCTGCATATAAATATTTCTGCATATAAATTGTAACTGATGTAAGAGGTTTCATATTGCTAATAGCAGCTA
CAATCCAGCTACCATTCTGCTTTTATTTTATGGTTGGGATAAGGCTGGATTATTCTGAGTCCAAGCTAGG
CCCTTTTGCTAATCATGTTCATACCTCTTATCTTCCTCCCACAGCTCCTGGGCAACGTGCTGGTCTGTGT
GCTGGCCCATCACTTTGGCAAAGGCGGCCGCC
